Addgene plasmid #247401: cwby0051
Purpose: GGA cloning AGGA-HALC2_063-GS-promoter-ccdb-TTCC-SNAC-6xhis
Depositing lab: David Baker. Publication: Accelerating protein design by scaling experimental characterization. Qian J, Milles LF, Wicky BIM, Ragotte RJ, Motmaen A, Borst AJ, Skotheim R, Ols S, Coventry B, Li X, Kibler RD, Goreshnik I, Exposit M, Lore K, Stewart L, Baker D. Nat Commun. 2026 Aug 20;17(1):9945. doi: 10.1038/s41467-026-76740-9. PubMed 42754580.
Backbone
  Vector backbone: pET29
  Vector type: Bacterial Expression
Growth in bacteria
  Bacterial resistance: Kanamycin, 50 μg/mL
  Growth temperature: 37°C
  Growth strain: NEB Stable
  Copy number: Unknown
Gene/Insert
  Gene/Insert name: ccdb
  Species: Synthetic
  Promoter: T7
  Cloning method: Golden Gate
Terms and licenses: Academic/Nonprofit Terms; Industry Terms: Not Available to Industry
Depositor comments: Please visit https://doi.org/10.1101/2025.08.05.668824 for bioRxiv preprint.
How to cite: cwby0051 was a gift from David Baker (Addgene plasmid # 247401 ; http://n2t.net/addgene:247401 ; RRID:Addgene_247401)
