[The description below was written by a language model from this plasmid's Addgene catalogue record and pLannotate feature annotations shown in this document.]
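Description:
cwby0051 is a pET29-based bacterial expression plasmid built as a Golden Gate (GGA) entry vector for cloning designed protein sequences. Its backbone carries the usual pET elements: a ColE1/pMB1-type origin with the pBR322 bom region and rop gene, an f1 phage origin, a kanamycin resistance gene (aminoglycoside phosphotransferase) for selection, and lacI under its own promoter. Short fragments annotated as tetracycline resistance and a predicted E. coli ORF appear to be backbone remnants rather than functional parts. The record lists copy number as unknown.

The expression region starts with a T7 promoter, a lac operator and the T7 gene 10 ribosome binding site, so transcription depends on T7 RNA polymerase and is IPTG-inducible in a suitable host. According to the purpose line, the layout is an AGGA overhang, HALC2_063, a GS linker, a promoter driving ccdB, a TTCC overhang, then a SNAC tag and 6xHis tag, ending at the T7 terminator. The feature table does not annotate HALC2_063 or the SNAC sequence, and the record does not say what HALC2_063 is. It does detect a ccdA fragment just upstream of a complete ccdB coding sequence, a His-tag segment and a short fragment resembling the SET1 tag before the terminator.

CcdB is a gyrase-targeting toxin, so it serves as a negative-selection stuffer: Golden Gate assembly replaces it with the insert, and uncut parental plasmid kills ordinary cloning strains. The finished product would presumably be a fusion with HALC2_063-GS at the N-terminus and SNAC-6xHis at the C-terminus, allowing affinity purification; SNAC is generally known as a chemically cleavable tag sequence. The associated publication concerns scaling up experimental characterization of designed proteins.
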