Features (pLannotate 1.2.2; 20 found; start..end, strand, type, name):
    286..304     +  promoter       T7 promoter: promoter for bacteriophage T7 RNA polymerase
    305..329     +  protein_bind   lac operator: The lac repressor binds to the lac operator to inhibit transcription in E. coli. This inhibition can be relieved by adding lactose or isopropyl-β-D-thiogalactopyranoside (IPTG). lac repressor encoded by lacI
    344..366     +  RBS            RBS: efficient ribosome binding site from bacteriophage T7 gene 10 (Olins and Rangwala, 1989)
    591..662     +  CDS            ccdA (fragment): CCDA_ECO57 - Also known as H, letA. Experimental evidence at protein level: Swiss-Prot protein existence level 1. Antitoxin component of a type II toxin-antitoxin (TA) system which inhibits the post-segregational killing (PSK) of plasmid-free cells, also referred to as a plasmid addiction system. Binds to and blocks the activity of CcdB; will also remove bound CcdB protein from the CcdB-GyrA complex by forming a CcdA-CcdB complex, a process termed rejuvenation. Functions as a transcriptional corepressor for the ccdAB operon, repression also requires CcdB (By similarity). From Escherichia coli
    696..998     +  CDS            ccdB: CCDB_ECOLI - Also known as G, letB, letD. Experimental evidence at protein level: Swiss-Prot protein existence level 1. Toxic component of a type II toxin-antitoxin (TA) system, functioning in plasmid maintainence. Responsible for the post- segregational killing (PSK) of plasmid-free cells, also referred to as a plasmid addiction system. Half-life of over 2 hours. Cell killing by CcdB is accompanied by filamentation, defects in chromosome and plasmid segregation, defects in cell division, formation of anucleate cells, decreased DNA synthesis and plasmid loss. Interferes with the activity of DN
   1032..1050    +  CDS            9xHis (fragment): 9xHis affinity tag
   1069..1118    +  CDS            SET1 (fragment): solubility-enhancement tag derived from T7 phage gene 10B
   1126..1173    +  terminator     T7 terminator: transcription terminator for bacteriophage T7 RNA polymerase
   1210..1638    +  rep_origin     f1 ori (sequence partly withheld): f1 bacteriophage origin of replication; arrow indicates direction of (+) strand synthesis
   1691..1748    +  promoter       AmpR promoter (fragment): bla
   1757..2572    -  CDS            KanR: aminoglycoside phosphotransferase; aph(3')-Ia; confers resistance to kanamycin in bacteria or G418 (Geneticin®) in eukaryotes
   2694..3282    +  rep_origin     ori: high-copy-number ColE1/pMB1/pBR322/pUC origin of replication
   3468..3607    -  misc_feature   bom: basis of mobility region from pBR322
   3709..3900    -  CDS            rop: Rop protein, which maintains plasmids at low copy number; rop
   3917..4297    +  CDS            YPB1_ECOLX: Protein predicted: Swiss-Prot protein existence level 4. From Escherichia coli.
   4369..4660    -  CDS            TcR (fragment): tetracycline efflux protein; tet; confers resistance to tetracycline
   4675..4696    -  protein_bind   CAP binding site: CAP binding activates transcription in the presence of cAMP. E. coli catabolite activator protein
   4709..5791    -  CDS            lacI: lac repressor; lacI; The lac repressor binds to the lac operator to inhibit transcription in E. coli. This inhibition can be relieved by adding lactose or isopropyl-β-D-thiogalactopyranoside (IPTG).
   5792..5869    -  promoter       lacI promoter: lacI
   5877..260     -  CDS            TcR (fragment) (across the origin): tetracycline efflux protein; tet; confers resistance to tetracycline
>Addgene plasmid #247401 | cwby0051 | addgene full sequence | sequence record 493175 | Addgene NGS Result
ACTCCTGCATTAGGAAGCAGCCCAGTAGTAGGTTGAGGCCGTTGAGCACCGCCGCCGCAAGGAATGGTGC
ATGCAAGGAGATGGCGCCCAACAGTCCCCCGGCCACGGGGCCTGCCACCATACCCACGCCGAAACAAGCG
CTCATGAGCCCGAAGTGGCGAGCCCGATCTTCCCCATCGGTGATGTCGGCGATATAGGCGCCAGCAACCG
CACCTGTGGCGCCGGTGATGCCGGCCACGATGCGTCCGGCGTAGAGGATCGAGATCGATCTCGATCCCGC
GAAATTAATACGACTCACTATAGGGGAATTGTGAGCGGATAACAATTCCCCTCTAGAAATAATTTTGTTT
AACTTTAAGAAGGAGATATACATATGAAAGTGTATGAATTTCCGTATCCGGAAACCGGCAAGAAAATCAT
CGTTATTCAGGGCGAAAAGAACATCGTCATTGTGGTGGGCAACACCGCGGTGGTGTATTATGAAGGCAAA
TGGACCTATAAAGAGAACGTGACCGAAGAAGATATCGAAAAGGCGAAAACCGAAGAAGGCGCGAAAGAAC
TGGCGAAAGGATCAGGAGGAGACCGGTAATAAAAAGCGTATTACAGTGACAGTTGACAGCGACAGCTATC
AGTTGCTCAAGGCATATATGATGTCAATATCTCCGGTCTGGTATGCACAACCAAGAATGAAGCCCATGCA
GTTTAAGGTTTACACCTATAAAAGAGAGAGCCGTTATCGTCTGTTTGTGGATGTACAGAGTGATATTATT
GACACGCCCGGGCGACGGATGGTGATCCCCCTGGCCAGTGCACGTCTGCTGTCAGATAAAGTCTCCCGTG
AACTTTACCCGGTGGTGCATATCGGGGATGAAAGCTGGCGCATGATGACCACCGATATGGCCAGTGTGCC
GGTTTCCGTTATCGGGGAAGAAGTGGCTGATCTCAGCCACCGCGAAAATGACATCAAAAACGCCATTAAC
CTGATGTTCTGGGGAATATGAACGGTCTCGTTCCCATCATTGGGGCAGCACCCACCACCACCACCACCAC
TAATGATAATGAGATCCGGCTGCTAACAAAGCCCGAAAGGAAGCTGAGTTGGCTGCTGCCACCGCTGAGC
AATAACTAGCATAACCCCTTGGGGCCTCTAAACGGGTCTTGAGGGGTTTTTTGCTGAAAGGAGGAACTAT
ATCCGGATTGGCGAATGGG
[124 nt withheld, positions 1210-1333]
C
[91 nt withheld, positions 1335-1425]
A
[49 nt withheld, positions 1427-1475]
CCTTTGACGTTGGAGTCCACGTTCTTT
[37 nt withheld, positions 1503-1539]
ACCCTATCTCGGTCTATTCTTTTGATTTATAAGGGATTTTGCCGATTTCGGCCTATTGGTTAAAAAATGA
GCTGATTTAACAAAAATTTAACGCGAATTTTAACAAAATATTAACGCTTACAATTTAGGTGGCACTTTTC
GGGGAAATGTGCGCGGAACCCCTATTTGTTTATTTTTCTAAATACATTCAAATATGTATCCGCTCATGAA
TTAATTCTTAGAAAAACTCATCGAGCATCAAATGAAACTGCAATTTATTCATATCAGGATTATCAATACC
ATATTTTTGAAAAAGCCGTTTCTGTAATGAAGGAGAAAACTCACCGAGGCAGTTCCATAGGATGGCAAGA
TCCTGGTATCGGTCTGCGATTCCGACTCGTCCAACATCAATACAACCTATTAATTTCCCCTCGTCAAAAA
TAAGGTTATCAAGTGAGAAATCACCATGAGTGACGACTGAATCCGGTGAGAATGGCAAAAGTTTATGCAT
TTCTTTCCAGACTTGTTCAACAGGCCAGCCATTACGCTCGTCATCAAAATCACTCGCATCAACCAAACCG
TTATTCATTCGTGATTGCGCCTGAGCGAGACGAAATACGCGATCGCTGTTAAAAGGACAATTACAAACAG
GAATCGAATGCAACCGGCGCAGGAACACTGCCAGCGCATCAACAATATTTTCACCTGAATCAGGATATTC
TTCTAATACCTGGAATGCTGTTTTCCCGGGGATCGCAGTGGTGAGTAACCATGCATCATCAGGAGTACGG
ATAAAATGCTTGATGGTCGGAAGAGGCATAAATTCCGTCAGCCAGTTTAGTCTGACCATCTCATCTGTAA
CATCATTGGCAACGCTACCTTTGCCATGTTTCAGAAACAACTCTGGCGCATCGGGCTTCCCATACAATCG
ATAGATTGTCGCACCTGATTGCCCGACATTATCGCGAGCCCATTTATACCCATATAAATCAGCATCCATG
TTGGAATTTAATCGCGGCCTAGAGCAAGACGTTTCCCGTTGAATATGGCTCATAACACCCCTTGTATTAC
TGTTTATGTAAGCAGACAGTTTTATTGTTCATGACCAAAATCCCTTAACGTGAGTTTTCGTTCCACTGAG
CGTCAGACCCCGTAGAAAAGATCAAAGGATCTTCTTGAGATCCTTTTTTTCTGCGCGTAATCTGCTGCTT
GCAAACAAAAAAACCACCGCTACCAGCGGTGGTTTGTTTGCCGGATCAAGAGCTACCAACTCTTTTTCCG
AAGGTAACTGGCTTCAGCAGAGCGCAGATACCAAATACTGTCCTTCTAGTGTAGCCGTAGTTAGGCCACC
ACTTCAAGAACTCTGTAGCACCGCCTACATACCTCGCTCTGCTAATCCTGTTACCAGTGGCTGCTGCCAG
TGGCGATAAGTCGTGTCTTACCGGGTTGGACTCAAGACGATAGTTACCGGATAAGGCGCAGCGGTCGGGC
TGAACGGGGGGTTCGTGCACACAGCCCAGCTTGGAGCGAACGACCTACACCGAACTGAGATACCTACAGC
GTGAGCTATGAGAAAGCGCCACGCTTCCCGAAGGGAGAAAGGCGGACAGGTATCCGGTAAGCGGCAGGGT
CGGAACAGGAGAGCGCACGAGGGAGCTTCCAGGGGGAAACGCCTGGTATCTTTATAGTCCTGTCGGGTTT
CGCCACCTCTGACTTGAGCGTCGATTTTTGTGATGCTCGTCAGGGGGGCGGAGCCTATGGAAAAACGCCA
GCAACGCGGCCTTTTTACGGTTCCTGGCCTTTTGCTGGCCTTTTGCTCACATGTTCTTTCCTGCGTTATC
CCCTGATTCTGTGGATAACCGTATTACCGCCTTTGAGTGAGCTGATACCGCTCGCCGCAGCCGAACGACC
GAGCGCAGCGAGTCAGTGAGCGAGGAAGCGGAAGAGCGCCTGATGCGGTATTTTCTCCTTACGCATCTGT
GCGGTATTTCACACCGCAATGGTGCACTCTCAGTACAATCTGCTCTGATGCCGCATAGTTAAGCCAGTAT
ACACTCCGCTATCGCTACGTGACTGGGTCATGGCTGCGCCCCGACACCCGCCAACACCCGCTGACGCGCC
CTGACGGGCTTGTCTGCTCCCGGCATCCGCTTACAGACAAGCTGTGACCGTCTCCGGGAGCTGCATGTGT
CAGAGGTTTTCACCGTCATCACCGAAACGCGCGAGGCAGCTGCGGTAAAGCTCATCAGCGTGGTCGTGAA
GCGATTCACAGATGTCTGCCTGTTCATCCGCGTCCAGCTCGTTGAGTTTCTCCAGAAGCGTTAATGTCTG
GCTTCTGATAAAGCGGGCCATGTTAAGGGCGGTTTTTTCCTGTTTGGTCACTGATGCCTCCGTGTAAGGG
GGATTTCTGTTCATGGGGGTAATGATACCGATGAAACGAGAGAGGATGCTCACGATACGGGTTACTGATG
ATGAACATGCCCGGTTACTGGAACGTTGTGAGGGTAAACAACTGGCGGTATGGATGCGGCGGGACCAGAG
AAAAATCACTCAGGGTCAATGCCAGCGCTTCGTTAATACAGATGTAGGTGTTCCACAGGGTAGCCAGCAG
CATCCTGCGATGCAGATCCGGAACATAATGGTGCAGGGCGCTGACTTCCGCGTTTCCAGACTTTACGAAA
CACGGAAACCGAAGACCATTCATGTTGTTGCTCAGGTCGCAGACGTTTTGCAGCAGCAGTCGCTTCACGT
TCGCTCGCGTATCGGTGATTCATTCTGCTAACCAGTAAGGCAACCCCGCCAGCCTAGCCGGGTCCTCAAC
GACAGGAGCACGATCATGCGCACCCGTGGGGCCGCCATGCCGGCGATAATGGCCTGCTTCTCGCCGAAAC
GTTTGGTGGCGGGACCAGTGACGAAGGCTTGAGCGAGGGCGTGCAAGATTCCGAATACCGCAAGCGACAG
GCCGATCATCGTCGCGCTCCAGCGAAAGCGGTCCTCGCCGAAAATGACCCAGAGCGCTGCCGGCACCTGT
CCTACGAGTTGCATGATAAAGAAGACAGTCATAAGTGCGGCGACGATAGTCATGCCCCGCGCCCACCGGA
AGGAGCTGACTGGGTTGAAGGCTCTCAAGGGCATCGGTCGAGATCCCGGTGCCTAATGAGTGAGCTAACT
TACATTAATTGCGTTGCGCTCACTGCCCGCTTTCCAGTCGGGAAACCTGTCGTGCCAGCTGCATTAATGA
ATCGGCCAACGCGCGGGGAGAGGCGGTTTGCGTATTGGGCGCCAGGGTGGTTTTTCTTTTCACCAGTGAG
ACGGGCAACAGCTGATTGCCCTTCACCGCCTGGCCCTGAGAGAGTTGCAGCAAGCGGTCCACGCTGGTTT
GCCCCAGCAGGCGAAAATCCTGTTTGATGGTGGTTAACGGCGGGATATAACATGAGCTGTCTTCGGTATC
GTCGTATCCCACTACCGAGATGTCCGCACCAACGCGCAGCCCGGACTCGGTAATGGCGCGCATTGCGCCC
AGCGCCATCTGATCGTTGGCAACCAGCATCGCAGTGGGAACGATGCCCTCATTCAGCATTTGCATGGTTT
GTTGAAAACCGGACATGGCACTCCAGTCGCCTTCCCGTTCCGCTATCGGCTGAATTTGATTGCGAGTGAG
ATATTTATGCCAGCCAGCCAGACGCAGACGCGCCGAGACAGAACTTAATGGGCCCGCTAACAGCGCGATT
TGCTGGTGACCCAATGCGACCAGATGCTCCACGCCCAGTCGCGTACCGTCTTCATGGGAGAAAATAATAC
TGTTGATGGGTGTCTGGTCAGAGACATCAAGAAATAACGCCGGAACATTAGTGCAGGCAGCTTCCACAGC
AATGGCATCCTGGTCATCCAGCGGATAGTTAATGATCAGCCCACTGACGCGTTGCGCGAGAAGATTGTGC
ACCGCCGCTTTACAGGCTTCGACGCCGCTTCGTTCTACCATCGACACCACCACGCTGGCACCCAGTTGAT
CGGCGCGAGATTTAATCGCCGCGACAATTTGCGACGGCGCGTGCAGGGCCAGACTGGAGGTGGCAACGCC
AATCAGCAACGACTGTTTGCCCGCCAGTTGTTGTGCCACGCGGTTGGGAATGTAATTCAGCTCCGCCATC
GCCGCTTCCACTTTTTCCCGCGTTTTCGCAGAAACGTGGCTGGCCTGGTTCACCACGCGGGAAACGGTCT
GATAAGAGACACCGGCATACTCTGCGACATCGTATAACGTTACTGGTTTCACATTCACCACCCTGAATTG
ACTCTCTTCCGGGCGCTATCATGCCATACCGCGAAAGGTTTTGCGCCATTCGATGGTGTCCGGGATCTCG
ACGCTCTCCCTTATGCG
